>Addgene plasmid #22134 | HA-HIF2α MT-pBabe-Hygro | depositor full sequence | sequence record 10152 | Author sequence
GTTATTGTCTCATGAGCGGATACATATTTGAATGTATTTAGAAAAATAAACAAATAGGGGTTCCGCGCAC
ATTTCCCCGAAAAGTGCCACCTGCAGCCTGAATATGGGCCAAACAGGATATCTGTGGTAAGCAGTTCCTG
CCCCGGCTCAGGGCCAAGAACAGATGGAACAGCTGAATATGGGCCAAACAGGATATCTGTGGTAAGCAGT
TCCTGCCCCGGCTCAGGGCCAAGAACAGATGGTCCCCAGATGCGGTCCAGCCCTCAGCAGTTTCTAGAGA
ACCATCAGATGTTTCCAGGGTGCCCCAAGGACCTGAAATGACCCTGTGCCTTATTTGAACTAACCAATCA
GTTCGCTTCTCGCTTCTGTTCGCGCGCTTCTGCTCCCCGAGCTCAATAAAAGAGCCCACAACCCCTCACT
CGGGGCGCCAGTCCTCCGATTGACTGAGTCGCCCGGGTACCCGTGTATCCAATAAACCCTCTTGCAGTTG
CATCCGACTTGTGGTCTCGCTGTTCCTTGGGAGGGTCTCCTCTGAGTGATTGACTACCCGTCAGCGGGGG
TCTTTCATTTGGGGGCTCGTCCGGGATCGGGAGACCCCTGCCCAGGGACCACCGACCCACCACCGGGAGG
CAAGCTGGCCAGCAACTTATCTGTGTCTGTCCGATTGTCTAGTGTCTATGACTGATTTTATGCGCCTGCG
TCGGTACTAGTTAGCTAACTAGCTCTGTATCTGGCGGACCCGTGGTGGAACTGACGAGTTCTGAACACCC
GGCCGCAACCCTGGGAGACGTCCCAGGGACTTTGGGGGCCGTTTTTGTGGCCCGACCTGAGGAAGGGAGT
CGATGTGGAATCCGACCCCGTCAGGATATGTGGTTCTGGTAGGAGACGAGAACCTAAAACAGTTCCCGCC
TCCGTCTGAATTTTTGCTTTCGGTTTGGAACCGAAGCCGCGCGTCTTGTCTGCTGCAGCATCGTTCTGTG
TTGTCTCTGTCTGACTGTGTTTCTGTATTTGTCTGAAAATTAGGGCCAGACTGTTACCACTCCCTTAAGT
TTGACCTTAGATCACTGGAAAGATGTCGAGCGGCTCGCTCACAACCAGTCGGTAGATGTCAAGAAGAGAC
GTTGGGTTACCTTCTGCTCTGCAGAATGGCCAACCTTTAACGTCGGATGGCCGCGAGACGGCACCTTTAA
CCGAGACCTCATCACCCAGGTTAAGATCAAGGTCTTTTCACCTGGCCCGCATGGACACCCAGACCAGGTC
CCCTACATCGTGACCTGGGAAGCCTTGGCTTTTGACCCCCCTCCCTGGGTCAAGCCCTTTGTACACCCTA
AGCCTCCGCCTCCTCTTCTTCCATCCGCGCCGTCTCTCCCCCTTGAACCTCCTCTTTCGACCCCGCCTCA
ATCCTCCCTTTATCCAGCCCTCACTCCTTCTCTAGGCGCCGGCCACCATGTATCCATATGATGTTCCAGA
TTATGCTGGATCCGCCACCATGACAGCTGACAAGGAGAAGAAAAGGAGTAGCTCGGAGAGGAGGAAGGAG
AAGTCCCGGGATGCTGCGCGGTGCCGGCGGAGCAAGGAGACCGAAGTCTTCTATGAGCTGGCCCATGAGC
TGCCTCTGCCCCACAGTGTGAGCTCCCATCTGGACAAGGCCTCCATCATGCGACTGGCAATCAGCTTCCT
GCGAACACACAAGCTCCTCTCCTCAGTTTGCTCTGAAAACGAGTCCGAAGCCGAAGCTGACCAGCAGATG
GACAACTTGTACCTGAAAGCCTTGGAGGGTTTCATTGCCGTGGTGACCCAAGATGGCGACATGATCTTTC
TGTCAGAAAACATCAGCAAGTTCATGGGACTTACACAGGTGGAGCTAACAGGACATAGTATCTTTGACTT
CACTCATCCCTGCGACCATGAGGAGATTCGTGAGAACCTGAGTCTCAAAAATGGCTCTGGTTTTGGGAAA
AAAAGCAAAGACATGTCCACAGAGCGGGACTTCTTCATGAGGATGAAGTGCACGGTCACCAACAGAGGCC
GTACTGTCAACCTCAAGTCAGCCACCTGGAAGGTCTTGCACTGCACGGGCCAGGTGAAAGTCTACAACAA
CTGCCCTCCTCACAATAGTCTGTGTGGCTACAAGGAGCCCCTGCTGTCCTGCCTCATCATCATGTGTGAA
CCAATCCAGCACCCATCCCACATGGACATCCCCCTGGATAGCAAGACCTTCCTGAGCCGCCACAGCATGG
ACATGAAGTTCACCTACTGTGATGACAGAATCACAGAACTGATTGGTTACCACCCTGAGGAGCTGCTTGG
CCGCTCAGCCTATGAATTCTACCATGCGCTAGACTCCGAGAACATGACCAAGAGTCACCAGAACTTGTGC
ACCAAGGGTCAGGTAGTAAGTGGCCAGTACCGGATGCTCGCAAAGCATGGGGGCTACGTGTGGCTGGAGA
CCCAGGGGACGGTCATCTACAACCCTCGCAACCTGCAGCCCCAGTGCATCATGTGTGTCAACTACGTCCT
GAGTGAGATTGAGAAGAATGACGTGGTGTTCTCCATGGACCAGACTGAATCCCTGTTCAAGCCCCACCTG
ATGGCCATGAACAGCATCTTTGATAGCAGTGGCAAGGGGGCTGTGTCTGAGAAGAGTAACTTCCTATTCA
CCAAGCTAAAGGAGGAGCCCGAGGAGCTGGCCCAGCTGGCTCCCACCCCAGGAGACGCCATCATCTCTCT
GGATTTCGGGAATCAGAACTTCGAGGAGTCCTCAGCCTATGGCAAGGCCATCCTGCCCCCGAGCCAGCCA
TGGGCCACGGAGTTGAGGAGCCACAGCACCCAGAGCGAGGCTGGGAGCCTGCCTGCCTTCACCGTGCCCC
AGGCAGCTGCCCCGGGCAGCACCACCCCCAGTGCCACCAGCAGCAGCAGCAGCTGCTCCACGCCCAATAG
CCCTGAAGACTATTACACATCTTTGGATAACGACCTGAAGATTGAAGTGATTGAGAAGCTCTTCGCCATG
GACACAGAGGCCAAGGACCAATGCAGTACCCAGACGGATTTCAATGAGCTGGACTTGGAGACACTGGCAC
CCTATATCCCCATGGACGGGGAAGACTTCCAGCTAAGCCCCATCTGCCCCGAGGAGCGGCTCTTGGCGGA
GAACCCACAGTCCACCCCCCAGCACTGCTTCAGTGCCATGACAAACATCTTCCAGCCACTGGCCCCTGTA
GCCCCGCACAGTCCCTTCCTCCTGGACAAGTTTCAGCAGCAGCTGGAGAGCAAGAAGACAGAGCCCGAGC
ACCGGCCCATGTCCTCCATCTTCTTTGATGCCGGAAGCAAAGCATCCCTGCCACCGTGCTGTGGCCAGGC
CAGCACCCCTCTCTCTTCCATGGGGGGCAGATCCAATACCCAGTGGCCCCCAGATCCACCATTACATTTT
GGGCCCACAAAGTGGGCCGTCGGGGATCAGCGCACAGAGTTCTTGGGAGCAGCGCCGTTGGGGCCCCCTG
TCTCTCCACCCCATGTCTCCACCTTCAAGACAAGGTCTGCAAAGGGTTTTGGGGCTCGAGGCCCAGACGT
GCTGAGTCCGGCCATGGTAGCCCTCTCCAACAAGCTGAAGCTGAAGCGACAGCTGGAGTATGAAGAGCAA
GCCTTCCAGGACCTGAGCGGGGGGGACCCACCTGGTGGCAGCACCTCACATTTGATGTGGAAACGGATGA
AGAACCTCAGGGGTGGGAGCTGCCCTTTGATGCCGGACAAGCCACTGAGCGCAAATGTACCCAATGATAA
GTTCACCCAAAACCCCATGAGGGGCCTGGGCCATCCCCTGAGACATCTGCCGCTGCCACAGCCTCCATCT
GCCATCAGTCCCGGGGAGAACAGCAAGAGCAGGTTCCCCCCACAGTGCTACGCCACCCAGTACCAGGACT
ACAGCCTGTCGTCAGCCCACAAGGTGTCAGGCATGGCAAGCCGGCTGCTCGGGCCCTCATTTGAGTCCTA
CCTGCTGCCCGAACTGACCAGATATGACTGTGAGGTGAACGTGCCCGTGCTGGGAAGCTCCACGCTCCTG
CAAGGAGGGGACCTCCTCAGAGCCCTGGACCAGGCCACCTGACAATTCGCCAGCACAGTGGTCGACCCTG
TGGAATGTGTGTCAGTTAGGGTGTGGAAAGTCCCCAGGCTCCCCAGCAGGCAGAAGTATGCAAAGCATGC
ATCTCAATTAGTCAGCAACCAGGTGTGGAAAGTCCCCAGGCTCCCCAGCAGGCAGAAGTATGCAAAGCAT
GCATCTCAATTAGTCAGCAACCATAGTCCCGCCCCTAACTCCGCCCATCCCGCCCCTAACTCCGCCCAGT
TCCGCCCATTCTCCGCCCCATGGCTGACTAATTTTTTTTATTTATGCAGAGGCCGAGGCCGCCTCGGCCT
CTGAGCTATTCCAGAAGTAGTGAGGAGGCTTTTTTGGAGGCCTAGGCTTTTGCAAAAAGCTTGCCAGCTG
GGGCGCCCTCTGGTAAGGTTGGGAAGCCCTGCAGATCTGATCCCGGGGGGCAATGAGATATGAAAAAGCC
TGAACTCACCGCGACGTCTGTCGAGAAGTTTCTGATCGAAAAGTTCGACAGCGTCTCCGACCTGATGCAG
CTCTCGGAGGGCGAAGAATCTCGTGCTTTCAGCTTCGATGTAGGAGGGCGTGGATATGTCCTGCGGGTAA
ATAGCTGCGCCGATGGTTTCTACAAAGATCGTTATGTTTATCGGCACTTTGCATCGGCCGCGCTCCCGAT
TCCGGAAGTGCTTGACATTGGGGAATTTAGCGAGAGCCTGACCTATTGCATCTCCCGCCGTGCACAGGGT
GTCACGTTGCAAGACCTGCCTGAAACCGAACTGCCCGCTGTTCTGCAGCCGGTCGCGGAGGCCATGGATG
CGATCGCTGCGGCCGATCTTAGCCAGACGAGCGGGTTCGGCCCATTCGGACCGCAAGGAATCGGTCAATA
CACTACATGGCGTGATTTCATATGCGCGATTGCTGATCCCCATGTGTATCACTGGCAAACTGTGATGGAC
GACACCGTCAGTGCGTCCGTCGCGCAGGCTCTCGATGAGCTGATGCTTTGGGCCGAGGACTGCCCCGAAG
TCCGGCACCTCGTGCACGCGGATTTCGGCTCCAACAATGTCCTGACGGACAATGGCCGCATAACAGCGGT
CATTGACTGGAGCGAGGCGATGTTCGGGGATTCCCAATACGAGGTCGCCAACATCTTCTTCTGGAGGCCG
TGGTTGGCTTGTATGGAGCAGCAGACGCGCTACTTCGAGCGGAGGCATCCGGAGCTTGCAGGATCGCCGC
GGCTCCGGGCGTATATGCTCCGCATTGGTCTTGACCAACTCTATCAGAGCTTGGTTGACGGCAATTTCGA
TGATGCAGCTTGGGCGCAGGGTCGATGCGACGCAATCGTCCGATCCGGAGCCGGGACTGTCGGGCGTACA
CAAATCGCCCGCAGAAGCGCGGCCGTCTGGACCGATGGCTGTGTAGAAGTACTCGCCGATAGTGGAAACC
GACGCCCCAGCACTCGTCCGAGGGCAAAGGAATAGAGTAGATGCCGACCGGGATCTATCGATGCGGCGGG
TGTGGTGGTTACGCGTAATCTGCTGCTTGCAAACAAAAAAACCACCGCTACCAGCGGTGGTTTGTTTGCC
GGATCAAGAGCTACCAACTCTTTTTCCGAAGGTAACTGGCTTCAGCAGAGCGCAGATACCAAATACTGTT
CTTCTAGTGTAGCCGTAGTTAGGCCACCACTTCAAGAACTCTGTAGCACCGCCTACATACCTCGCTCTGC
TAATCCTGTTACCAGTGGCTGCTGCCAGTGGCGATAAGTCGTGTCTTACCGGGTTGGACTCAAGACGATA
GTTACCGGATAAGGCGCAGCGGTCGGGCTGAACGGGGGGTTCGTGCACACAGCCCAGCTTGGAGCGAACG
ACCTACACCGAACTGAGATACCTACAGCGTGAGCTATGAGAAAGCGCCACGCTTCCCGAAGGGAGAAAGG
CGGACAGGTATCCGGTAAGCGGCAGGGTCGGAACAGGAGAGCGCACGAGGGAGCTTCCAGGGGAAACGCC
TGGTATCTTATAGTCCTGTCGGGTTTCGCCACCTCTGACTTGAGCGTCGATTTTGTGATGCTCGTCAGGG
GGGCGGAGCCTATGGAAAAACGCCAGCAACGCATCGATAAAATAAAAGATTTTATTTAGTCTCCAGAAAA
AGGGGGGAATGAAAGACCCCACCTGTAGGTTTGGCAAGCTAGCTTAAGTAACGCCATTTTGCAAGGCATG
GAAAAATACATAACTGAGAATAGAGAAGTTCAGATCAAGGTCAGGAACAGATGGAACAGCTGAATATGGG
CCAAACAGGATATCTGTGGTAAGCAGTTCCTGCCCCGGCTCAGGGCCAAGAACAGATGGAACAGCTGAAT
ATGGGCCAAACAGGATATCTGTGGTAAGCAGTTCCTGCCCCGGCTCAGGGCCAAGAACAGATGGTCCCCA
GATGCGGTCCAGCCCTCAGCAGTTTCTAGAGAACCATCAGATGTTTCCAGGGTGCCCCAAGGACCTGAAA
TGACCCTGTGCCTTATTTGAACTAACCAATCAGTTCGCTTCTCGCTTCTGTTCGCGCGCTTCTGCTCCCC
GAGCTCAATAAAAGAGCCCACAACCCCTCACTCGGGGCGCCAGTCCTCCGATTGACTGAGTCGCCCGGGT
ACCCGTGTATCCAATAAACCCTCTTGCAGTTGCATCCGACTTGTGGTCTCGCTGTTCCTTGGGAGGGTCT
CCTCTGAGTGATTGACTACCCGTCAGCGGGGGTCTTTCACATGCAGCATGTATCAAAATTAATTTGGTTT
TTTTTCTTAAGTATTTACATTAAATGGCCATAGTGCGGCCGCAAATCAATCTAAAGTATATATGAGTAAA
CTTGGTCTGACAGTTACCAATGCTTAATCAGTGAGGCACCTATCTCAGCGATCTGTCTATTTCGTTCATC
CATAGTTGCCTGACTCCCCGTCGTGTAGATAACTACGATACGGGAGGGCTTACCATCTGGCCCCCCAAGG
CGGTAATACGGTTATCCACAGAATCAGGGGATAACGCAGGAAAGAACATGTGAGCAAAAGGCCAGCAAAA
GGCCAGGAACCGTAAAAAGGCCGCGTTACGCTCAGTGGAACGAAAACTCACGTTAAGGGATTTTGGTCAT
GAGATTATCAAAAAGGATCTTCACCTAGATCCTTTTAAATTAAAAATGAAGTTTGCGGCCGCAAATCAAT
CTAAAGTATATATGAGTAAACTTGGTCTGACAGTTACCAATGCTTAATCAGTGAGGCACCTATCTCAGCG
ATCTGTCTATTTCGTTCATCCATAGTTGCCTGACTCCCCGTCGTGTAGATAACTACGATACGGGAGGGCT
TACCATCTGGCCCCAGTGCTGCAATGATACCGCGAGACCCACGCTCACCGGCTCCAGATTTATCAGCAAT
AAACCAGCCAGCCGGAAGGGCCGAGCGCAGAAGTGGTCCTGCAACTTTATCCGCCTCCATCCAGTCTATT
AATTGTTGCCGGGAAGCTAGAGTAAGTAGTTCGCCAGTTAATAGTTTGCGCAACGTTGTTGCCATTGCTA
CAGGCATCGTGGTGTCACGCTCGTCGTTTGGTATGGCTTCATTCAGCTCCGGTTCCCAACGATCAAGGCG
AGTTACATGATCCCCCATGTTGTGCAAAAAAGCGGTTAGCTCCTTCGGTCCTCCGATCGTTGTCAGAAGT
AAGTTGGCCGCAGTGTTATCACTCATGGTTATGGCAGCACTGCATAATTCTCTTACTGTCATGCCATCCG
TAAGATGCTTTTCTGTGACTGGTGAGTACTCAACCAAGTCATTCTGAGAATAGTGTATGCGGCGACCGAG
TTGCTCTTGCCCGGCGTCAACACGGGATAATACCGCGCCACATAGCAGAACTTTAAAAGTGCTCATCATT
GGAAAACGTTCTTCGGGGCGAAAACTCTCAAGGATCTTACCGCTGTTGAGATCCAGTTCGATGTAACCCA
CTCGTGCACCCAACTGATCTTCAGCATCTTTTACTTTCACCAGCGTTTCTGGGTGAGCAAAAACAGGAAG
GCAAAATGCCGCAAAAAAGGGAATAAGGGCGACACGGAAATGTTGAATACTCATACTCTTCCTTTTTCAA
TATTATTGAAGCATTTATCAGG
Features (pLannotate 1.2.2; 14 found; start..end, strand, type, name):
     98..567     +  LTR            LTR: long terminal repeat from Moloney murine leukemia virus
    691..965     +  misc_feature   MESV Ψ (fragment): packaging signal of murine embryonic stem cell virus
   1024..1440    +  CDS            gag (truncated): truncated Moloney murine leukemia virus (MMLV) gag gene lacking the start codon
   1490..4099    +  CDS            EPAS1: EPAS1_HUMAN - Also known as BHLHE73, HIF2A, MOP2, PASD2. Experimental evidence at protein level: Swiss-Prot protein existence level 1. Transcription factor involved in the induction of oxygen regulated genes. Heterodimerizes with ARNT; heterodimer binds to core DNA sequence 5'-TACGTG-3' within the hypoxia response element (HRE) of target gene promoters (By similarity). Regulates the vascular endothelial growth factor (VEGF) expression and seems to be implicated in the development of blood vessels and the tubular system of lung. May also play a role in the formation of the endothelium that give
   4137..4466    +  promoter       SV40 promoter: SV40 enhancer and early promoter
   4540..5562    +  CDS            hph: KHYB_ECOLX - Experimental evidence at protein level: Swiss-Prot protein existence level 1. The aminoglycoside phosphotransferases achieve inactivation of their antibiotic substrates by phosphorylation. Only phosphorylates hygromycin and closely related compounds such as demethyl analogs and destomycin. From Escherichia coli.
   5593..5615    +  rep_origin     f1 ori (fragment): f1 bacteriophage origin of replication; arrow indicates direction of (+) strand synthesis
   5612..6178    +  rep_origin     ori: high-copy-number ColE1/pMB1/pBR322/pUC origin of replication
   6238..6359    +  LTR            3' LTR (ΔU3) (fragment): self-inactivating 3' long terminal repeat (LTR) from Moloney murine leukemia virus
   6360..6829    +  LTR            LTR: long terminal repeat from Moloney murine leukemia virus
   6945..7064    -  CDS            bla(M) (fragment): β-lactamase lacking the signal sequence; bla(M); allows cytosolic expression of β-lactamase
   7070..7129    -  rep_origin     RSF ori (fragment): Plasmids containing the RSF 1030 origin of replication can be propagated in E. coli cells that contain additional plasmids with compatible origins.
   7314..8174    -  CDS            AmpR: β-lactamase; bla; confers resistance to ampicillin, carbenicillin, and related antibiotics
   8175..67      -  promoter       AmpR promoter (across the origin): bla
