[The description below was written by a language model from this plasmid's Addgene catalogue record and pLannotate feature annotations shown in this document.]
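Description:
HA-HIF2α MT-pBabe-Hygro is a Moloney murine leukemia virus-based retroviral expression vector built on the pBabe-Hygro backbone, intended for stable delivery of human HIF2α (EPAS1) into mammalian cells. In bacteria it is maintained as a high-copy plasmid through a ColE1/pUC-type origin and selected with ampicillin via the AmpR β-lactamase gene and its promoter. The feature table also lists short fragments called as f1 ori, RSF ori and a second β-lactamase piece, which are probably backbone remnants or annotation artefacts rather than functional parts.

The retroviral cassette is flanked by MoMLV long terminal repeats and carries a packaging signal followed by a truncated gag segment lacking its start codon, an arrangement that supports efficient encapsidation of the genomic RNA when the plasmid is introduced into a packaging cell line. No separate internal promoter is annotated upstream of the insert, so the EPAS1 coding sequence is presumably transcribed from the 5′ LTR, as is usual for pBabe vectors. The catalogue entry describes an N-terminal HA epitope tag, although the tag is not separately annotated in the table. Downstream, an SV40 enhancer/early promoter drives the hygromycin phosphotransferase gene (hph), allowing hygromycin selection of transduced cells.

The "MT" designation refers to silent nucleotide changes introduced into the cDNA within the target site of a specific siRNA, leaving the encoded protein unchanged but making the transcript resistant to knockdown. The construct therefore serves as a rescue control, restoring HA-tagged HIF2α in cells where the endogenous gene has been silenced. This fits the associated work on the role of HIF2α in the growth of pVHL-defective tumours.
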