Addgene plasmid #22134: HA-HIF2α MT-pBabe-Hygro
Depositing lab: William Kaelin. Depositing organization: Dana-Farber Cancer Institute. Publication: Inhibition of HIF2alpha is sufficient to suppress pVHL-defective tumor growth. Kondo K, Kim WY, Lechpammer M, Kaelin WG. PLoS Biol. 2003 Dec . 1(3):E83. 10.1371/journal.pbio.0000083 PubMed 14691554.
Backbone
  Vector backbone: pBabe-Hygro
  Backbone size w/o insert (bp): 5573
  Vector type: Mammalian Expression, Retroviral
  Selectable markers: Hygromycin
Growth in bacteria
  Bacterial resistance: Ampicillin, 100 μg/mL
  Growth temperature: 37°C
  Growth strain: DH5alpha
  Growth instructions: DH5alpha BL21
  Copy number: High Copy
Gene/Insert
  Gene/Insert name: Hypoxia inducible factor 2 alpha (alt names: HIF2a; EPAS1)
  Species: H. sapiens (human)
  Insert size (bp): 2639
  Mutation: cDNA "silent"("conservative") mutations: GGAGACGGAGGTGTTCTAT mutated to GGAGACCGAAGTCTTCTAT to render cDNA resistant to siRNA #3: 5’-GGAGACGGAGGTGTTCTAT-3’
  GenBank ID: NM_001430
  Entrez Gene: EPAS1 (a.k.a. ECYT4, HIF2A, HLF, MOP2, PASD2, bHLHe73)
  Tag / fusion protein: HA-tag (N terminal on backbone)
  Cloning method: Restriction Enzyme; 5′ cloning site BamH I (not destroyed); 3′ cloning site EcoR I (destroyed during cloning)
  Sequencing primers: 5′ pBabe-5'; 3′ pBabe-3'
Terms and licenses: Academic/Nonprofit Terms; Industry Terms: Not Available to Industry
How to cite: HA-HIF2α MT-pBabe-Hygro was a gift from William Kaelin (Addgene plasmid # 22134 ; http://n2t.net/addgene:22134 ; RRID:Addgene_22134)
