>Addgene plasmid #22134 | HA-HIF2α MT-pBabe-Hygro | addgene partial sequence | sequence record 28049 | 22134 with pBABE-5
ATGTATCCATATGATGTTCCAGATTATGCTGGATCCGCCACCATGACAGCTGACAAGGAGAAGAAAAGGA
GTAGCTCGGAGAGGAGGAAGGAGAAGTCCCGGGATGCTGCGCGGTGCCGGCGGAGCAAGGAGACCGAAGT
CTTCTATGAGCTGGCCCATGAGCTGCCTCTGCCCCACAGTGTGAGCTCCCATCTGGACAAGGCCTCCATC
ATGCGACTGGCAATCAGCTTCCTGCGAACACACAAGCTCCTCTCCTCAGTTTGCTCTGAAAACGAGTCCG
AAGCCGAAGCTGACCAGCAGATGGACAACTTGTACCTGAAAGCCTTGGAGGGTTTCATTGCCGTGGTGAC
CCAAGATGGCGACATGATCTTTCTGTCAGAAAACATCAGCAAGTTCATGGGACTTACACAGGTGGAGCTA
ACAGGACATAGTATCTTTGACTTCACTCATCCCTGCGACCATGAGGAGATTCGTGAGAACCTGAGTCTCA
AAAATGGCTCTGGTTTTGGGAAAAAAAGCAAAGACATGTCCACAGAGCGGGACTTCTTCATGAGGATGAA
GTGCACGGTCACCAACAGAGGCCGTACTGTCAACCTCAAGTCAGCCACCTGGAAGGTCTTGCACTGCACG
GGCCAGGTGAAAGTCTACAACAACTGCCCTCCTCACAATAGTCTGTGTGGCTACAA
